>Addgene plasmid #163602 | pCAG-Ssh1 | addgene full sequence | sequence record 340916 | Addgene NGS Result
GGTCGACATTGATTATTGACTAGTTATTAATAGTAATCAATTACGGGGTCATTAGTTCATAGCCCATATA
TGGAGTTCCGCGTTACATAACTTACGGTAAATGGCCCGCCTGGCTGACCGCCCAACGACCCCCGCCCATT
GACGTCAATAATGACGTATGTTCCCATAGTAACGCCAATAGGGACTTTCCATTGACGTCAATGGGTGGAG
TATTTACGGTAAACTGCCCACTTGGCAGTACATCAAGTGTATCATATGCCAAGTACGCCCCCTATTGACG
TCAATGACGGTAAATGGCCCGCCTGGCATTATGCCCAGTACATGACCTTATGGGACTTTCCTACTTGGCA
GTACATCTACGTATTAGTCATCGCTATTACCATGGTCGAGGTGAGCCCCACGTTCTGCTTCACTCTCCCC
ATCTCCCCCCCCTCCCCACCCCCAATTTTGTATTTATTTATTTTTTAATTATTTTGTGCAGCGATGGGGG
CGGGGGGGGGGGGGGSGCGCGCCRGGSGGGGSGGGGSGGGGSGRGGGGSGGGGSGGGGSGAGGCGGAGAG
GTGCGGCGGCAGCCAATCAGAGCGGCGCGCTCCGAAAGTTTCCTTTTATGGCGAGGCGGCGGCGGCGGCG
GCCCTATAAAAAGCGAAGCGCGCGGCGGGCGGGAGTCGCTGCGCGCTGCCTTCGCCCCGTGCCCCGCTCC
GCCGCCGCCTCGCGCCGCCCGCCCCGGCTCTGACTGACCGCGTTACTCCCACAGGTGAGCGGGCGGGACG
GCCCTTCTCCTCCGGGCTGTAATTAGCGCTTGGTTTAATGACGGCTTGTTTCTTTTCTGTGGCTGCGTGA
AAGCCTTGAGGGGCTCCGGGAGGGCCCTTTGTGCGGGGGGAGCGGCTCGGGGGGTGCGTGCGTGTGTGTG
TGCGTGGGGAGCGCCGCGTGCGGCTCCGCGCTGCCCGGCGGCTGTGAGCGCTGCGGGCGCGGCGCGGGGC
TTTGTGCGCTCCGCAGTGTGCGCGAGGGGAGCGCGGCCGGGGGCGGTGCCCCGCGGTGCGGGGGGGGCTG
CGAGGGGAACAAAGGCTGCGTGCGGGGTGTGTGCGTGGGGGGGTGAGCAGGGGGTGTGGGCGCGTCGGTC
GGGCTGCAACCCCCCCTGCACCCCCCTCCCCGAGTTGCTGAGCACGGCCCGGCTTCGGGTGCGGGGCTCC
GTACGGGGCGTGGCGCGGGGCTCGCCGTGCCGGGCGGGGGGTGGCGGCAGGTGGGGGTGCCGGGCGGGGC
GGGGCCGCCTCGGGCCGGGGAGGGCTCGGGGGAGGGGCGCGGCGGCCCCCGGAGCGCCGGCGGCTGTCGA
GGCGCGGCGAGCCGCAGCCATTGCCTTTTATGGTAATCGTGCGAGAGGGCGCAGGGACTTCCTTTGTCCC
AAATCTGTGCGGAGCCGAAATCTGGGAGGCGCCGCCGCACCCCCTCTAGCGGGCGCGGGGCGAAGCGGTG
CGGCGCCGGCAGGAAGGAAATGGGCGGGGAGGGCCTTCGTGCGTCGCCGCGCCGCCGTCCCCTTCTCCCT
CTCCAGCCTCGGGGCTGTCCGCGGGGGGACGGCTGCCTTCGGGGGGGACGGGGCAGGGCGGGGTTCGGCT
TCTGGCGTGTGACCGGCGGCTCTAGAGCCTCTGCTAACCATGTTCATGCCTTCTTCTTTTTCCTACAGCT
CCTGGGCAACGTGCTGGTTATTGTGCTGTCTCATCATTTTGGCAAAGAATTCGCCACCATGGCCTTGGTG
ACCCTTCAGCGCTCTCCCACGCCCAGCGCCGCGTCTTCCTCCGCAAGCAACAGCGAGTTGGAGGCTGGCA
GCGATGAAGAACGGAAATTGAACCTCAGCTTGAGTGAGAGCTTTTTCATGGTGAAAGGAGCTGCCCTCTT
CCTACAGCAGGGAAACAGCCCACAGGGCCAGCGGAGTCTTCAGCACCCTCACAAGCATGCAGGTGATCTG
CCTCAGCACCTGCAAGTGATGATCAACCTCCTGCGTTGTGAAGACAGAATCAAGCTGGCCGTGCGCCTAG
AGAGTGTCTGGACCGACCGTGTCCGCTACATGGTCGTGGTATACACCAGCGGGCGCCAGGACACCGAGGA
GAATATTCTGCTGGGAGTTGACTTTTCCAGTAAGGAGAGCAAAAGCTGCACGATCGGAATGGTTCTTCGA
CTCTGGAGCGACACCAAGATTCACCTCGATGGGGACGGCGGGTTCAGTGTGAGCACAGCGGGCAGGATGC
ACATATTCAAGCCAGTGTCTGTCCAGGCCATGTGGTCTGCCCTGCAAGTGCTTCACAAGGCCTGCGAAGT
GGCCCGGAGGCATAACTACTTCCCAGGAGGAGTGGCGCTCATCTGGGCCACCTACTATGAGAGCTGCATC
AGCTCGGAGCAGAGCTGCATCAATGAGTGGAATGCCATGCAGGACCTGGAGTCCACGCGGCCCGACTCCC
CCGCGCTGTTTGTGGACAAGCCAACCGAGGGCGAAAGAACTGAGCGCCTCATTAAAGCCAAACTCCGGAG
CATCATGATGAGCCAGGACCTTGAAAATGTGACTTCTAAGGAAATCCGAAATGAGCTGGAGAAGCAAATG
AACTGCAACCTGAAGGAGTTCAAGGAATTCATCGATAACGAGATGCTGCTCATCCTGGGCCAGATGGACA
AGCCCTCCCTCATCTTTGACCATCTTTATCTTGGCTCCGAGTGGAATGCATCCAATCTGGAGGAGCTGCA
GGGCTCAGGAGTTGACTACATTTTAAATGTCACTAGAGAAATAGACAATTTTTTCCCCGGCTTGTTTGCG
TACCATAACATCCGCGTGTACGATGAGGAGACCACAGACCTTCTTGCCCACTGGAATGAAGCTTATCATT
TCATAAACAAAGCGAAAAGGAATCATTCCAAGTGCCTGGTCCATTGCAAGATGGGCGTCAGCCGATCTGC
GTCCACAGTCATTGCCTACGCCATGAAGGAGTTCGGCTGGCCCCTGGAGAAAGCGTATAACTACGTGAAG
CAGAAACGTAGTATCACTCGGCCCAACGCAGGCTTTATGAGGCAGCTGTCTGAGTACGAAGGCATCCTGG
ATGCAAGCAAACAGCGGCATAACAAACTATGGCGCCAGCAGCCCACAGATGACACCATCGCAGAGCCCAG
TGAGTTCTTGCCAGAGACCTTGGACGGAGCCCTGGACGCTCAGCTGCCCTGTTTGGATGATACCACCCAC
CCTGGGCTCCCGAGAAGTCTGGCCCCAGGAGGACCCGCTCTCCCCTGTTGTTTTCGAAGACTCTCGGACC
CCCTCCTCCTTCCCCACCATGATGAAACGGGTGGCCTGGTCCACTTAGAGGATCTCGAGAAGGATGCTCT
GTTAGAGGAGGAGGAGTCTCAGCCAGTGGAGGTGCACAAGCTGGTTCAGCATCCCCAGGAAGGTGCCAGG
CTGTGTGAAAAGGACGTAAAGAGGAAACTGGAGTTTGGGAACTCCAAACCCCGCAGTGACTCCTTGCCTC
AGGTGGAGGAGCTGGAGAAGGACGGTAGCCCAAGAACGGGGAGGTGGAGGCGGGCCTCCACCCAGCTCGA
TAGAAGCTTGCTCGACCAGGAAAACCTAAATAACAACAACAGCAAGAGGAGCTGTCCCGATGACTTGGAG
CGCGATGCCATGTTTGGAATTCTCAGCAAAGTGAAGCCTCCCTACACATCCTGTGCCGACTGCATGTACC
CCACAGCTGGTGGGACTCCCGAGGCCTACATGGAGCGACACGAAGACCCCAGCTCCTCTGCTATCTGCAC
CCAGCCAACCTTCCTCCCCCATGTCACGTCTTCCCCAATGGCCCACGCGAGCAGCAGGTCCCGAGCTCCG
GAGAGGCCGGCCTCGGGTCCAGCCAACACCTCTCCATTCCTACTACCAGCAGGCTCCAGGAAGCCAGATG
TCAGTGGCTCTGGAGCCGGGGCTGCCCCGGAACCACCAGCAAGCCTTCTAGAGCCTTCCAGAGAGACCTC
AAAAGCCCTTCCAAAATCTCTCCAGTTGAAGAATCCTCACTGTGACAAGAACGCTGCCAATATGGAGGTG
TCGGCGAAGGAAGAACCGTCGCCTAAGAAAGATCCCAAGCCGGCTAAGGACCTGAGGCTTCTGTTCAGTA
ACGAGGCGGAGAAGCCCACCACCAACAGCTACCTGATGCAGCATCAGGAGTCCATCATCCAACTGCAGAA
GGCAGGCCTGGTCCGAAAGCACACCAAAGAGCTGGAGAGGTTGAAGAGCCTGCCTTCAGACTCACCAGCT
GCCTGCAGGGACAGCGCCACCTGCAGGCTGGAGGCCAGCATCCCGGAGGAGGGTAGCCAGGAGCCCGCAC
ACCCAGCCCTGTGCAGCCAAGCTGGGTCGGAAGAACAGCCTGTAGGGGGAACCTTGCAGAAGAGCCCCAC
GTCTACCCTCCCCCGTTTAGATCACACCAGTAACTTCTCGAAGGACTTCCTGAAGACCGTGTGTTACACC
CCCACCTCCTCCTCCATCAGCTCCAACCTGACCCGGAGCTCCAGCAGCGACAGCATCCACAGCGTCCGAG
GGAAGCCTGGGCTGGTGAAGCAGCGGGCGCAGGAGATCGAGACGCGGCTGCGCCTGGCAGGCCTCACCGT
GTCGTCCCCGCTGAAAAGGTCCCATTCCCTTGCCAAGCTGGGAAGTCTCAACTTCTCCACGGAGGACCTG
TCCAGCGAGGCTGACACATCCACCATCGCTGACTCGCAGGACGCCAAGTGTGGTCTCTCCTCTTCCTTCT
TGCCCGAACCCCAGTCTGCGCCAAGGGACCCCGCTGCAACCTCTAAATCATCAGGGAAATCTGCCCCAGA
ACACTTGAAAAGCCCGTCGAGGGTAAACAAAAGCTGAGCGGCCGCACTCCTCAGGTGCAGGCTGCCTATC
AGAAGGTGGTGGCTGGTGTGGCCAATGCCCTGGCTCACAAATACCACTGAGATCTTTTTCCCTCTGCCAA
AAATTATGGGGACATCATGAAGCCCCTTGAGCATCTGACTTCTGGCTAATAAAGGAAATTTATTTTCATT
GCAATAGTGTGTTGGAATTTTTTGTGTCTCTCACTCGGAAGGACATATGGGAGGGCAAATCATTTAAAAC
ATCAGAATGAGTATTTGGTTTAGAGTTTGGCAACATATGCCCATATGCTGGCTGCCATGAACAAAGGTTG
GCTATAAAGAGGTCATCAGTATATGAAACAGCCCCCTGCTGTCCATTCCTTATTCCATAGAAAAGCCTTG
ACTTGAGGTTAGATTTTTTTTATATTTTGTTTTGTGTTATTTTTTTCTTTAACATCCCTAAAATTTTCCT
TACATGTTTTACTAGCCAGATTTTTCCTCCTCTCCTGACTACTCCCAGTCATAGCTGTCCCTCTTCTCTT
ATGGAGATCCCTCGACCTGCAGCCCAAGCTTGGCGTAATCATGGTCATAGCTGTTTCCTGTGTGAAATTG
TTATCCGCTCACAATTCCACACAACATACGAGCCGGAAGCATAAAGTGTAAAGCCTGGGGTGCCTAATGA
GTGAGCTAACTCACATTAATTGCGTTGCGCTCACTGCCCGCTTTCCAGTCGGGAAACCTGTCGTGCCAGC
GGATCCGCATCTCAATTAGTCAGCAACCATAGTCCCGCCCCTAACTCCGCCCATCCCGCCCCTAACTCCG
CCCAGTTCCGCCCATTCTCCGCCCCATGGCTGACTAATTTTTTTTATTTATGCAGAGGCCGAGGCCGCCT
CGGCCTCTGAGCTATTCCAGAAGTAGTGAGGAGGCTTTTTTGGAGGCCTAGGCTTTTGCAAAAAGCTAAC
TTGTTTATTGCAGCTTATAATGGTTACAAATAAAGCAATAGCATCACAAATTTCACAAATAAAGCATTTT
TTTCACTGCATTCTAGTTGTGGTTTGTCCAAACTCATCAATGTATCTTATCATGTCTGGATCCGCTGCAT
TAATGAATCGGCCAACGCGCGGGGAGAGGCGGTTTGCGTATTGGGCGCTCTTCCGCTTCCTCGCTCACTG
ACTCGCTGCGCTCGGTCGTTCGGCTGCGGCGAGCGGTATCAGCTCACTCAAAGGCGGTAATACGGTTATC
CACAGAATCAGGGGATAACGCAGGAAAGAACATGTGAGCAAAAGGCCAGCAAAAGGCCAGGAACCGTAAA
AAGGCCGCGTTGCTGGCGTTTTTCCATAGGCTCCGCCCCCCTGACGAGCATCACAAAAATCGACGCTCAA
GTCAGAGGTGGCGAAACCCGACAGGACTATAAAGATACCAGGCGTTTCCCCCTGGAAGCTCCCTCGTGCG
CTCTCCTGTTCCGACCCTGCCGCTTACCGGATACCTGTCCGCCTTTCTCCCTTCGGGAAGCGTGGCGCTT
TCTCATAGCTCACGCTGTAGGTATCTCAGTTCGGTGTAGGTCGTTCGCTCCAAGCTGGGCTGTGTGCACG
AACCCCCCGTTCAGCCCGACCGCTGCGCCTTATCCGGTAACTATCGTCTTGAGTCCAACCCGGTAAGACA
CGACTTATCGCCACTGGCAGCAGCCACTGGTAACAGGATTAGCAGAGCGAGGTATGTAGGCGGTGCTACA
GAGTTCTTGAAGTGGTGGCCTAACTACGGCTACACTAGAAGAACAGTATTTGGTATCTGCGCTCTGCTGA
AGCCAGTTACCTTCGGAAAAAGAGTTGGTAGCTCTTGATCCGGCAAACAAACCACCGCTGGTAGCGGTGG
TTTTTTTGTTTGCAAGCAGCAGATTACGCGCAGAAAAAAAGGATCTCAAGAAGATCCTTTGATCTTTTCT
ACGGGGTCTGACGCTCAGTGGAACGAAAACTCACGTTAAGGGATTTTGGTCATGAGATTATCAAAAAGGA
TCTTCACCTAGATCCTTTTAAATTAAAAATGAAGTTTTAAATCAATCTAAAGTATATATGAGTAAACTTG
GTCTGACAGTTACCAATGCTTAATCAGTGAGGCACCTATCTCAGCGATCTGTCTATTTCGTTCATCCATA
GTTGCCTGACTCCCCGTCGTGTAGATAACTACGATACGGGAGGGCTTACCATCTGGCCCCAGTGCTGCAA
TGATACCGCGAGACCCACGCTCACCGGCTCCAGATTTATCAGCAATAAACCAGCCAGCCGGAAGGGCCGA
GCGCAGAAGTGGTCCTGCAACTTTATCCGCCTCCATCCAGTCTATTAATTGTTGCCGGGAAGCTAGAGTA
AGTAGTTCGCCAGTTAATAGTTTGCGCAACGTTGTTGCCATTGCTACAGGCATCGTGGTGTCACGCTCGT
CGTTTGGTATGGCTTCATTCAGCTCCGGTTCCCAACGATCAAGGCGAGTTACATGATCCCCCATGTTGTG
CAAAAAAGCGGTTAGCTCCTTCGGTCCTCCGATCGTTGTCAGAAGTAAGTTGGCCGCAGTGTTATCACTC
ATGGTTATGGCAGCACTGCATAATTCTCTTACTGTCATGCCATCCGTAAGATGCTTTTCTGTGACTGGTG
AGTACTCAACCAAGTCATTCTGAGAATAGTGTATGCGGCGACCGAGTTGCTCTTGCCCGGCGTCAATACG
GGATAATACCGCGCCACATAGCAGAACTTTAAAAGTGCTCATCATTGGAAAACGTTCTTCGGGGCGAAAA
CTCTCAAGGATCTTACCGCTGTTGAGATCCAGTTCGATGTAACCCACTCGTGCACCCAACTGATCTTCAG
CATCTTTTACTTTCACCAGCGTTTCTGGGTGAGCAAAAACAGGAAGGCAAAATGCCGCAAAAAAGGGAAT
AAGGGCGACACGGAAATGTTGAATACTCATACTCTTCCTTTTTCAATATTATTGAAGCATTTATCAGGGT
TATTGTCTCATGAGCGGATACATATTTGAATGTATTTAGAAAAATAAACAAATAGGGGTTCCGCGCACAT
TTCCCCGAAAAGTGCCACCTG
Features (pLannotate 1.2.2; 18 found; start..end, strand, type, name):
      5..384     +  enhancer       CMV enhancer: human cytomegalovirus immediate early enhancer
    386..661     +  promoter       chicken β-actin promoter: No description available
    662..1678    +  intron         chimeric intron: chimera between introns from chicken β-actin and rabbit β-globin
   1676..1732    +  CDS            HBB (fragment): HBB_LEPEU - Experimental evidence at protein level: Swiss-Prot protein existence level 1. Involved in oxygen transport from the lung to the various peripheral tissues. From Lepus europaeus (European hare).
   1739..4864    +  CDS            Ssh1: SSH1_MOUSE - Also known as Kiaa1298, Ssh1l. Experimental evidence at protein level: Swiss-Prot protein existence level 1. Protein phosphatase which regulates actin filament dynamics. Dephosphorylates and activates the actin binding/depolymerizing factor cofilin, which subsequently binds to actin filaments and stimulates their disassembly. Inhibitory phosphorylation of cofilin is mediated by LIMK1, which may also be dephosphorylated and inactivated by this protein. From Mus musculus (Mouse).
   4876..4947    +  CDS            HBB (fragment): HBB_PONPY - Experimental evidence at transcript level: Swiss-Prot protein existence level 2. Involved in oxygen transport from the lung to the various peripheral tissues. From Pongo pygmaeus (Bornean orangutan).
   5018..5073    +  polyA_signal   β-globin poly(A) signal: rabbit β-globin polyadenylation signal (Gil and Proudfoot, 1987)
   5458..5474    -  protein_bind   lac operator: The lac repressor binds to the lac operator to inhibit transcription in E. coli. This inhibition can be relieved by adding lactose or isopropyl-β-D-thiogalactopyranoside (IPTG). lac repressor encoded by lacI
   5482..5512    -  promoter       lac promoter: promoter for the E. coli lac operon
   5527..5548    -  protein_bind   CAP binding site: CAP binding activates transcription in the presence of cAMP. E. coli catabolite activator protein
   5561..5600    -  CDS            lacI (fragment): lac repressor; lacI; The lac repressor binds to the lac operator to inhibit transcription in E. coli. This inhibition can be relieved by adding lactose or isopropyl-β-D-thiogalactopyranoside (IPTG).
   5607..5629    +  promoter       SV40 promoter (fragment): SV40 enhancer and early promoter
   5653..5788    +  rep_origin     SV40 ori: SV40 origin of replication
   5808..5942    +  polyA_signal   SV40 poly(A) signal: SV40 polyadenylation signal
   5944..5998    -  CDS            lacI (fragment): lac repressor; lacI; The lac repressor binds to the lac operator to inhibit transcription in E. coli. This inhibition can be relieved by adding lactose or isopropyl-β-D-thiogalactopyranoside (IPTG).
   6181..6769    -  rep_origin     ori: high-copy-number ColE1/pMB1/pBR322/pUC origin of replication
   6940..7800    -  CDS            AmpR: β-lactamase; bla; confers resistance to ampicillin, carbenicillin, and related antibiotics
   7801..7905    -  promoter       AmpR promoter: bla
