[The description below was written by a language model from this plasmid's Addgene catalogue record and pLannotate feature annotations shown in this document.]
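Description:
pCAG-Ssh1 is a mammalian expression plasmid of about 7.9 kb, built on a pCAG backbone, that drives constitutive expression of mouse Slingshot homolog 1 (Ssh1). It is propagated in E. coli as a high-copy plasmid through a ColE1/pUC-type origin and is selected with ampicillin via the β-lactamase gene and its native promoter. No mammalian selection marker is annotated, which suits the plasmid to transient expression rather than drug-selected stable lines. Remnants of the lac promoter/operator region and short lacI fragments are cloning-vector leftovers with no role in expression. An SV40 origin of replication is also present, which can support episomal amplification in cells that supply large T antigen.

The expression cassette uses the composite CAG promoter: the human cytomegalovirus immediate-early enhancer, the chicken β-actin promoter, and a chimeric chicken β-actin/rabbit β-globin intron. Together these give strong, broadly active transcription in mammalian cells. The Ssh1 coding sequence follows and is terminated by the rabbit β-globin polyadenylation signal. The short "HBB" fragments annotated on either side of the insert most likely reflect β-globin exon sequence belonging to the vector's intron and 3′ region, not fusion partners. No epitope tag or fluorescent reporter is annotated.

Ssh1 is a protein phosphatase that dephosphorylates and activates cofilin, promoting actin filament disassembly, and it may also act on LIMK1. The plasmid therefore serves for gain-of-function studies of actin dynamics. The associated publication concerns BMPR-2 and activity-dependent stabilization of mitral cell primary dendrites during remodeling. The record does not specify how the plasmid was delivered.
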