Addgene plasmid #163602: pCAG-Ssh1
Purpose: Expresses Protein phosphatase Slingshot homolog 1 in mammalian cells
Depositing lab: Takeshi Imai. Publication: BMPR-2 gates activity-dependent stabilization of primary dendrites during mitral cell remodeling. Aihara S, Fujimoto S, Sakaguchi R, Imai T. Cell Rep. 2021 Jun 22;35(12):109276. doi: 10.1016/j.celrep.2021.109276. PubMed 34161760.
Backbone
  Vector backbone: pCAG
  Vector type: Mammalian Expression
Growth in bacteria
  Bacterial resistance: Ampicillin, 100 μg/mL
  Growth temperature: 37°C
  Growth strain: DH5alpha
  Copy number: High Copy
Gene/Insert
  Gene/Insert name: ssh1
  Species: M. musculus (mouse)
  Insert size (bp): 3142
  Entrez Gene: Ssh1 (a.k.a. Gm1394, SSH-1)
Resource information
  A portion of this plasmid was derived from a plasmid made by: pCAG vector is derived from Addgene #14797.
Terms and licenses: Academic/Nonprofit Terms; Industry Terms: Not Available to Industry
How to cite: pCAG-Ssh1 was a gift from Takeshi Imai (Addgene plasmid # 163602 ; http://n2t.net/addgene:163602 ; RRID:Addgene_163602)
